>Addgene plasmid #221495 | pLX-UBC_NKX2-1 | addgene full sequence | sequence record 437833 | Addgene NGS Result
TGTAGTCTTATGCAATACTCTTGTAGTCTTGCAACATGGTAACGATGAGTTAGCAACATGCCTTACAAGG
AGAGAAAAAGCACCGTGCATGCCGATTGGTGGAAGTAAGGTGGTACGATCGTGCCTTATTAGGAAGGCAA
CAGACGGGTCTGACATGGATTGGACGAACCACTGAATTGCCGCATTGCAGAGATATTGTATTTAAGTGCC
TAGCTCGATACATAAACGGGTCTCTCTGGTTAGACCAGATCTGAGCCTGGGAGCTCTCTGGCTAACTAGG
GAACCCACTGCTTAAGCCTCAATAAAGCTTGCCTTGAGTGCTTCAAGTAGTGTGTGCCCGTCTGTTGTGT
GACTCTGGTAACTAGAGATCCCTCAGACCCTTTTAGTCAGTGTGGAAAATCTCTAGCAGTGGCGCCCGAA
CAGGGACTTGAAAGCGAAAGGGAAACCAGAGGAGCTCTCTCGACGCAGGACTCGGCTTGCTGAAGCGCGC
ACGGCAAGAGGCGAGGGGCGGCGACTGGTGAGTACGCCAAAAATTTTGACTAGCGGAGGCTAGAAGGAGA
GAGATGGGTGCGAGAGCGTCAGTATTAAGCGGGGGAGAATTAGATCGCGATGGGAAAAAATTCGGTTAAG
GCCAGGGGGAAAGAAAAAATATAAATTAAAACATATAGTATGGGCAAGCAGGGAGCTAGAACGATTCGCA
GTTAATCCTGGCCTGTTAGAAACATCAGAAGGCTGTAGACAAATACTGGGACAGCTACAACCATCCCTTC
AGACAGGATCAGAAGAACTTAGATCATTATATAATACAGTAGCAACCCTCTATTGTGTGCATCAAAGGAT
AGAGATAAAAGACACCAAGGAAGCTTTAGACAAGATAGAGGAAGAGCAAAACAAAAGTAAGACCACCGCA
CAGCAAGCGGCCGCTGATCTTCAGACCTGGAGGAGGAGATATGAGGGACAATTGGAGAAGTGAATTATAT
AAATATAAAGTAGTAAAAATTGAACCATTAGGAGTAGCACCCACCAAGGCAAAGAGAAGAGTGGTGCAGA
GAGAAAAAAGAGCAGTGGGAATAGGAGCTTTGTTCCTTGGGTTCTTGGGAGCAGCAGGAAGCACTATGGG
CGCAGCGTCAATGACGCTGACGGTACAGGCCAGACAATTATTGTCTGGTATAGTGCAGCAGCAGAACAAT
TTGCTGAGGGCTATTGAGGCGCAACAGCATCTGTTGCAACTCACAGTCTGGGGCATCAAGCAGCTCCAGG
CAAGAATCCTGGCTGTGGAAAGATACCTAAAGGATCAACAGCTCCTGGGGATTTGGGGTTGCTCTGGAAA
ACTCATTTGCACCACTGCTGTGCCTTGGAATGCTAGTTGGAGTAATAAATCTCTGGAACAGATTTGGAAT
CACACGACCTGGATGGAGTGGGACAGAGAAATTAACAATTACACAAGCTTAATACACTCCTTAATTGAAG
AATCGCAAAACCAGCAAGAAAAGAATGAACAAGAATTATTGGAATTAGATAAATGGGCAAGTTTGTGGAA
TTGGTTTAACATAACAAATTGGCTGTGGTATATAAAATTATTCATAATGATAGTAGGAGGCTTGGTAGGT
TTAAGAATAGTTTTTGCTGTACTTTCTATAGTGAATAGAGTTAGGCAGGGATATTCACCATTATCGTTTC
AGACCCACCTCCCAACCCCGAGGGGACCCATGCATTGCATCTCAATTAGTCAGCAACCAGGTGTGGAAAG
TCCCCAGGCTCCCCAGCAGGCAGAAGTATGCAAAGCATGCGTCTCAATTAGTCAGCAACCATAGTCCCGC
CCCTAACTCCGCCCATCCCGCCCCTAACTCCGCCCAGTTCCGCCCATTCTCCGCCCCATGGCTGACTAAT
TTTTTTTATTTATGCAGAGGCCGAGGCCGCCTCGGCCTCTGAGCTATTCCAGAAGTAGTGAGGAGGCTTT
TTTGGAGGCCTAGGCTTTTGCAAAAAGCTTTCTAGAGGTACCACCGGAGCTTACCATGACCGAGTACAAG
CCCACGGTGCGCCTCGCCACCCGCGACGACGTCCCCAGGGCCGTACGCACCCTCGCCGCCGCGTTCGCCG
ACTACCCCGCCACGCGCCACACCGTCGATCCGGACCGCCACATCGAGCGGGTCACCGAGCTGCAAGAACT
CTTCCTCACGCGCGTCGGGCTCGACATCGGCAAGGTGTGGGTCGCGGACGACGGCGCCGCCGTGGCGGTC
TGGACCACGCCGGAGAGCGTCGAAGCGGGGGCGGTGTTCGCCGAGATCGGCCCGCGCATGGCCGAGTTGA
GCGGTTCCCGGCTGGCCGCGCAGCAACAGATGGAAGGCCTCCTGGCGCCGCACCGGCCCAAGGAGCCCGC
GTGGTTCCTGGCCACCGTCGGCGTCTCGCCCGACCACCAGGGCAAGGGTCTGGGCAGCGCCGTCGTGCTC
CCCGGAGTGGAGGCGGCCGAGCGCGCCGGGGTGCCCGCCTTCCTGGAGACCTCCGCGCCCCGCAACCTCC
CCTTCTACGAGCGGCTCGGCTTCACCGTCACCGCCGACGTCGAGGTGCCCGAAGGACCGCGCACCTGGTG
CATGACCCGCAAGCCCGGTGCCAGTTAACGAATTCTAGATCTTGAGACAAATGGCAGTATTCATCCACAA
TTTTAAAAGAAAAGGGGGGATTGGGGGGTACAGTGCAGGGGAAAGAATAGTAGACATAATAGCAACAGAC
ATACAAACTAAAGAATTACAAAAACAAATTACAAAAATTCAAAATTTTCGGGTTTATTACAGGGACAGCA
GAGATCCACTTTGGCGCCGGCTCGAGGGGGCCCGCTCTAGACGGTTGATCTGGCCTCCGCGCCGGGTTTT
GGCGCCTCCCGCGGGCGCCCCCCTCCTCACGGCGAGCGCTGCCACGTCAGACGAAGGGCGCAGCGAGCGT
CCTGATCCTTCCGCCCGGACGCTCAGGACAGCGGCCCGCTGCTCATAAGACTCGGCCTTAGAACCCCAGT
ATCAGCAGAAGGACATTTTAGGACGGGACTTGGGTGACTCTAGGGCACTGGTTTTCTTTCCAGAGAGCGG
AACAGGCGAGGAAAAGTAGTCCCTTCTCGGCGATTCTGCGGAGGGATCTCCGTGGGGCGGTGAACGCCGA
TGATTATATAAGGACGCGCCGGGTGTGGCACAGCTAGTTCCGTCGCAGCCGGGATTTGGGTCGCGGTTCT
TGTTTGTGGATCGCTGTGATCGTCACTTGGTGAGTAGCGGGCTGCTGGGCTGGCCGGGGCTTTCGTGGCC
GCCGGGCCGCTCGGTGGGACGGAAGCGTGTGGAGAGACCGCCAAGGGCTGTAGTCTGGGTCCGCGAGCAA
GGTTGCCCTGAACTGGGGGTTGGGGGGAGCGCAGCAAAATGGCGGCTGTTCCCGAGTCTTGAATGGAAGA
CGCTTGTGAGGCGGGCTGTGAGGTCGTTGAAACAAGGTGGGGGGCATGGTGGGCGGCAAGAACCCAAGGT
CTTGAGGCCTTCGCTAATGCGGGAAAGCTCTTATTCGGGTGAGATGGGCTGGGGCACCATCTGGGGACCC
TGACGTGAAGTTTGTCACTGACTGGAGAACTCGGTTTGTCGTCTGTTGCGGGGGCGGCAGTTATGGCGGT
GCCGTTGGGCAGTGCACCCGTACCTTTGGGAGCGCGCGCCCTCGTCGTGTCGTGACGTCACCCGTTCTGT
TGGCTTATAATGCAGGGTGGGGCCACCTGCCGGTAGGTGTGCGGTAGGCTTTTCTCCGTCGCAGGACGCA
GGGTTCGGGCCTAGGGTAGGCTCTCCTGAATCGACAGGCGCCGGACCTCTGGTGAGGGGAGGGATAAGTG
AGGCGTCAGTTTCTTTGGTCGGTTTTATGTACCTATCTTCTTAAGTAGCTGAAGCTCCGGTTTTGAACTA
TGCGCTCGGGGTTGGCGAGTGTGTTTTGTGAAGTTTTTTAGGCACCTTTTGAAATGTAATCATTTGGGTC
AATATGTAATTTTCAGTGTTAGACTAGTAAATTGTCCGCTAAATTCTGGCCGTTTTTGGCTTTTTTGTTA
GACGAAGCTAACGCGCTAGCATCGATTGATCAACAAGTTTGTACAAAAAAGTTGGCACCATGTCGATGAG
TCCAAAGCACACGACTCCGTTCTCAGTGTCTGACATCTTGAGTCCCCTGGAGGAAAGCTACAAGAAAGTG
GGCATGGAGGGCGGCGGCCTCGGGGCTCCGCTGGCGGCGTACAGGCAGGGCCAGGCGGCACCGCCAACAG
CGGCCATGCAGCAGCACGCCGTGGGGCACCACGGCGCCGTCACCGCCGCCTACCACATGACGGCGGCGGG
GGTGCCCCAGCTCTCGCACTCCGCCGTGGGGGGCTACTGCAACGGCAACCTGGGCAACATGAGCGAGCTG
CCGCCGTACCAGGACACCATGAGGAACAGCGCCTCTGGCCCCGGATGGTACGGCGCCAACCCAGACCCGC
GCTTCCCCGCCATCTCCCGCTTCATGGGCCCGGCGAGCGGCATGAACATGAGCGGCATGGGCGGCCTGGG
CTCGCTGGGGGACGTGAGCAAGAACATGGCCCCGCTGCCAAGCGCGCCGCGCAGGAAGCGCCGGGTGCTC
TTCTCGCAGGCGCAGGTGTACGAGCTGGAGCGACGCTTCAAGCAACAGAAGTACCTGTCGGCGCCGGAGC
GCGAGCACCTGGCCAGCATGATCCACCTGACGCCCACGCAGGTCAAGATCTGGTTCCAGAACCACCGCTA
CAAAATGAAGCGCCAGGCCAAGGACAAGGCGGCGCAGCAGCAACTGCAGCAGGACAGCGGCGGCGGCGGG
GGCGGCGGGGGCACCGGGTGCCCGCAGCAGCAACAGGCTCAGCAGCAGTCGCCGCGACGCGTGGCGGTGC
CGGTCCTGGTGAAAGACGGCAAACCGTGCCAGGCGGGTGCCCCCGCGCCGGGCGCCGCCAGCCTACAAGG
CCACGCGCAGCAGCAGGCGCAGCACCAGGCGCAGGCCGCGCAGGCGGCGGCAGCGGCCATCTCCGTGGGC
AGCGGTGGCGCCGGCCTTGGCGCACACCCGGGCCACCAGCCAGGCAGCGCAGGCCAGTCTCCGGACCTGG
CGCACCACGCCGCCAGCCCCGCGGCGCTGCAGGGCCAGGTATCCAGCCTGTCCCACCTGAACTCCTCGGG
CTCGGACTACGGCACCATGTCCTGCTCCACCTTGCTATACGGTCGGACCTGGTTGCCAACTTTCTTGTAC
AAAGTGGTTGATATCGGTAAGCCTATCCCTAACCCTCTCCTCGGTCTCGATTCTACGTAGTAATGAACTA
GTACCGGTTAAGTCGACAATCAACGCGTTAAGTCGACAATCAACCTCTGGATTACAAAATTTGTGAAAGA
TTGACTGGTATTCTTAACTATGTTGCTCCTTTTACGCTATGTGGATACGCTGCTTTAATGCCTTTGTATC
ATGCTATTGCTTCCCGTATGGCTTTCATTTTCTCCTCCTTGTATAAATCCTGGTTGCTGTCTCTTTATGA
GGAGTTGTGGCCCGTTGTCAGGCAACGTGGCGTGGTGTGCACTGTGTTTGCTGACGCAACCCCCACTGGT
TGGGGCATTGCCACCACCTGTCAGCTCCTTTCCGGGACTTTCGCTTTCCCCCTCCCTATTGCCACGGCGG
AACTCATCGCCGCCTGCCTTGCCCGCTGCTGGACAGGGGCTCGGCTGTTGGGCACTGACAATTCCGTGGT
GTTGTCGGGGAAATCATCGTCCTTTCCTTGGCTGCTCGCCTGTGTTGCCACCTGGATTCTGCGCGGGACG
TCCTTCTGCTACGTCCCTTCGGCCCTCAATCCAGCGGACCTTCCTTCCCGCGGCCTGCTGCCGGCTCTGC
GGCCTCTTCCGCGTCTTCGCCTTCGCCCTCAGACGAGTCGGATCTCCCTTTGGGCCGCCTCCCCGCGTCG
ACTTTAAGACCAATGACTTACAAGGCAGCTGTAGATCTTAGCCACTTTTTAAAAGAAAAGGGGGGACTGG
AAGGGCTAATTCACTCCCAACGAAGACAAGATCTGCTTTTTGCTTGTACTGGGTCTCTCTGGTTAGACCA
GATCTGAGCCTGGGAGCTCTCTGGCTAACTAGGGAACCCACTGCTTAAGCCTCAATAAAGCTTGCCTTGA
GTGCTTCAAGTAGTGTGTGCCCGTCTGTTGTGTGACTCTGGTAACTAGAGATCCCTCAGACCCTTTTAGT
CAGTGTGGAAAATCTCTAGCAGTACGTATAGTAGTTCATGTCATCTTATTATTCAGTATTTATAACTTGC
AAAGAAATGAATATCAGAGAGTGAGAGGAACTTGTTTATTGCAGCTTATAATGGTTACAAATAAAGCAAT
AGCATCACAAATTTCACAAATAAAGCATTTTTTTCACTGCATTCTAGTTGTGGTTTGTCCAAACTCATCA
ATGTATCTTATCATGTCTGGCTCTAGCTATCCCGCCCCTAACTCCGCCCATCCCGCCCCTAACTCCGCCC
AGTTCCGCCCATTCTCCGCCCCATGGCTGACTAATTTTTTTTATTTATGCAGAGGCCGAGGCCGCCTCGG
CCTCTGAGCTATTCCAGAAGTAGTGAGGAGGCTTTTTTGGAGGCCTAGGGACGTACCCAATTCGCCCTAT
AGTGAGTCGTATTACGCGCGCTCACTGGCCGTCGTTTTACAACGTCGTGACTGGGAAAACCCTGGCGTTA
CCCAACTTAATCGCCTTGCAGCACATCCCCCTTTCGCCAGCTGGCGTAATAGCGAAGAGGCCCGCACCGA
TCGCCCTTCCCAACAGTTGCGCAGCCTGAATGGCGAATGGG
[124 nt withheld, positions 6832-6955]
C
[91 nt withheld, positions 6957-7047]
A
[49 nt withheld, positions 7049-7097]
CCTTTGACGTTGGAGTCCACGTTCTTT
[37 nt withheld, positions 7125-7161]
ACCCTATCTCGGTCTATTCTTTTGATTTATAAGGGATTTTGCCGATTTCGGCCTATTGGTTAAAAAATGA
GCTGATTTAACAAAAATTTAACGCGAATTTTAACAAAATATTAACGCTTACAATTTAGGTGGCACTTTTC
GGGGAAATGTGCGCGGAACCCCTATTTGTTTATTTTTCTAAATACATTCAAATATGTATCCGCTCATGAG
ACAATAACCCTGATAAATGCTTCAATAATATTGAAAAAGGAAGAGTATGAGTATTCAACATTTCCGTGTC
GCCCTTATTCCCTTTTTTGCGGCATTTTGCCTTCCTGTTTTTGCTCACCCAGAAACGCTGGTGAAAGTAA
AAGATGCTGAAGATCAGTTGGGTGCACGAGTGGGTTACATCGAACTGGATCTCAACAGCGGTAAGATCCT
TGAGAGTTTTCGCCCCGAAGAACGTTTTCCAATGATGAGCACTTTTAAAGTTCTGCTATGTGGCGCGGTA
TTATCCCGTATTGACGCCGGGCAAGAGCAACTCGGTCGCCGCATACACTATTCTCAGAATGACTTGGTTG
AGTACTCACCAGTCACAGAAAAGCATCTTACGGATGGCATGACAGTAAGAGAATTATGCAGTGCTGCCAT
AACCATGAGTGATAACACTGCGGCCAACTTACTTCTGACAACGATCGGAGGACCGAAGGAGCTAACCGCT
TTTTTGCACAACATGGGGGATCATGTAACTCGCCTTGATCGTTGGGAACCGGAGCTGAATGAAGCCATAC
CAAACGACGAGCGTGACACCACGATGCCTGTAGCAATGGCAACAACGTTGCGCAAACTATTAACTGGCGA
ACTACTTACTCTAGCTTCCCGGCAACAATTAATAGACTGGATGGAGGCGGATAAAGTTGCAGGACCACTT
CTGCGCTCGGCCCTTCCGGCTGGCTGGTTTATTGCTGATAAATCTGGAGCCGGTGAGCGTGGGTCTCGCG
GTATCATTGCAGCACTGGGGCCAGATGGTAAGCCCTCCCGTATCGTAGTTATCTACACGACGGGGAGTCA
GGCAACTATGGATGAACGAAATAGACAGATCGCTGAGATAGGTGCCTCACTGATTAAGCATTGGTAACTG
TCAGACCAAGTTTACTCATATATACTTTAGATTGATTTAAAACTTCATTTTTAATTTAAAAGGATCTAGG
TGAAGATCCTTTTTGATAATCTCATGACCAAAATCCCTTAACGTGAGTTTTCGTTCCACTGAGCGTCAGA
CCCCGTAGAAAAGATCAAAGGATCTTCTTGAGATCCTTTTTTTCTGCGCGTAATCTGCTGCTTGCAAACA
AAAAAACCACCGCTACCAGCGGTGGTTTGTTTGCCGGATCAAGAGCTACCAACTCTTTTTCCGAAGGTAA
CTGGCTTCAGCAGAGCGCAGATACCAAATACTGTTCTTCTAGTGTAGCCGTAGTTAGGCCACCACTTCAA
GAACTCTGTAGCACCGCCTACATACCTCGCTCTGCTAATCCTGTTACCAGTGGCTGCTGCCAGTGGCGAT
AAGTCGTGTCTTACCGGGTTGGACTCAAGACGATAGTTACCGGATAAGGCGCAGCGGTCGGGCTGAACGG
GGGGTTCGTGCACACAGCCCAGCTTGGAGCGAACGACCTACACCGAACTGAGATACCTACAGCGTGAGCT
ATGAGAAAGCGCCACGCTTCCCGAAGGGAGAAAGGCGGACAGGTATCCGGTAAGCGGCAGGGTCGGAACA
GGAGAGCGCACGAGGGAGCTTCCAGGGGGAAACGCCTGGTATCTTTATAGTCCTGTCGGGTTTCGCCACC
TCTGACTTGAGCGTCGATTTTTGTGATGCTCGTCAGGGGGGCGGAGCCTATGGAAAAACGCCAGCAACGC
GGCCTTTTTACGGTTCCTGGCCTTTTGCTGGCCTTTTGCTCACATGTTCTTTCCTGCGTTATCCCCTGAT
TCTGTGGATAACCGTATTACCGCCTTTGAGTGAGCTGATACCGCTCGCCGCAGCCGAACGACCGAGCGCA
GCGAGTCAGTGAGCGAGGAAGCGGAAGAGCGCCCAATACGCAAACCGCCTCTCCCCGCGCGTTGGCCGAT
TCATTAATGCAGCTGGCACGACAGGTTTCCCGACTGGAAAGCGGGCAGTGAGCGCAACGCAATTAATGTG
AGTTAGCTCACTCATTAGGCACCCCAGGCTTTACACTTTATGCTTCCGGCTCGTATGTTGTGTGGAATTG
TGAGCGGATAACAATTTCACACAGGAAACAGCTATGACCATGATTACGCCAAGCGCGCAATTAACCCTCA
CTAAAGGGAACAAAAGCTGGAGCTGCAAGCTTAA
Features (pLannotate 1.2.2; 32 found; start..end, strand, type, name):
      1..227     +  promoter       RSV promoter: Rous sarcoma virus enhancer/promoter
    228..408     +  LTR            5' LTR (truncated): truncated 5' long terminal repeat (LTR) from HIV-1
    455..580     +  misc_feature   HIV-1 Ψ: packaging signal of human immunodeficiency virus type 1
    564..927     +  CDS            HIV-1 gag (fragment): gag protein from human immunodeficiency virus 1; gag
   1073..1306    +  misc_feature   RRE: The Rev response element (RRE) of HIV-1 allows for Rev-dependent mRNA export from the nucleus to the cytoplasm.
   1683..1709    +  CDS            Rev (fragment): human immunodeficiency virus 1 (HIV-1) Rev protein; rev; enhances nuclear export of unspliced and incompletely spliced viral mRNAs
   1716..1739    +  promoter       SV40 promoter (fragment): SV40 early promoter
   1740..1811    +  promoter       SV40 promoter (fragment): SV40 enhancer and early promoter
   1835..1970    +  rep_origin     SV40 ori: SV40 origin of replication
   2016..2612    +  CDS            PuroR (fragment): puromycin N-acetyltransferase; pac from Streptomyces; confers resistance to puromycin
   2661..2778    +  misc_feature   cPPT/CTS: central polypurine tract and central termination sequence of HIV-1
   2852..4063    +  promoter       UbC promoter: human ubiquitin C promoter
   4094..4111    +  protein_bind   attB1 (fragment): mutant version of attB; core recombination site for the Gateway® BP reaction BP Clonase™
   4120..5232    +  CDS            NKX2-1: NKX21_HUMAN - Also known as NKX2A, TITF1, TTF1. Experimental evidence at protein level: Swiss-Prot protein existence level 1. Transcription factor that binds and activates the promoter of thyroid specific genes such as thyroglobulin, thyroperoxidase, and thyrotropin receptor. Crucial in the maintenance of the thyroid differentiation phenotype. May play a role in lung development and surfactant homeostasis. Forms a regulatory loop with GRHL2 that coordinates lung epithelial cell morphogenesis and differentiation. Activates the transcription of GNRHR and plays a role in enhancing the circadian o
   5240..5257    -  protein_bind   attB2 (fragment): mutant version of attB; core recombination site for the Gateway® BP reaction BP Clonase™
   5266..5307    +  CDS            V5 tag: epitope tag from simian virus 5
   5358..5946    +  misc_feature   WPRE: woodchuck hepatitis virus posttranscriptional regulatory element
   5997..6016    +  misc_feature   cPPT/CTS (fragment): central polypurine tract and central termination sequence of HIV-1
   6018..6251    +  LTR            3' LTR (ΔU3): self-inactivating 3' long terminal repeat (LTR) from HIV-1
   6329..6450    +  polyA_signal   SV40 poly(A) signal: SV40 polyadenylation signal
   6490..6625    +  rep_origin     SV40 ori: SV40 origin of replication
   6646..6664    -  promoter       T7 promoter: promoter for bacteriophage T7 RNA polymerase
   6672..6827    +  CDS            lacZα (fragment): LacZα fragment of β-galactosidase; lacZ fragment
   6832..7260    +  rep_origin     f1 ori (sequence partly withheld): f1 bacteriophage origin of replication; arrow indicates direction of (+) strand synthesis
   7313..7417    +  promoter       AmpR promoter: bla
   7418..8278    +  CDS            AmpR: β-lactamase; bla; confers resistance to ampicillin, carbenicillin, and related antibiotics
   8449..9037    +  rep_origin     ori: high-copy-number ColE1/pMB1/pBR322/pUC origin of replication
   9220..9312    +  CDS            lacI (fragment): lac repressor; lacI; The lac repressor binds to the lac operator to inhibit transcription in E. coli. This inhibition can be relieved by adding lactose or isopropyl-β-D-thiogalactopyranoside (IPTG).
   9325..9346    +  protein_bind   CAP binding site: CAP binding activates transcription in the presence of cAMP. E. coli catabolite activator protein
   9361..9391    +  promoter       lac promoter: promoter for the E. coli lac operon
   9399..9415    +  protein_bind   lac operator: The lac repressor binds to the lac operator to inhibit transcription in E. coli. This inhibition can be relieved by adding lactose or isopropyl-β-D-thiogalactopyranoside (IPTG). lac repressor encoded by lacI
   9460..9478    +  promoter       T3 promoter: promoter for bacteriophage T3 RNA polymerase
