[The description below was written by a language model from this plasmid's Addgene catalogue record and pLannotate feature annotations shown in this document.]
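Description:
pLX-UBC_NKX2-1 is a lentiviral mammalian expression plasmid built on the pLX307 backbone for overexpression of the short isoform of human NKX2-1 (also known as TTF-1/TITF1), a homeodomain lineage transcription factor of thyroid and lung. It is propagated in E. coli through a high-copy ColE1/pUC-type origin with ampicillin selection (AmpR). The backbone also carries an f1 origin and residual lac/lacZα, T7 and T3 promoter elements from the cloning vector. The sequenced record is about 9.5 kb, which is smaller than the listed backbone size plus insert. The catalogue backbone figure therefore probably refers to the parental vector before modification.

The transfer cassette has a third-generation, self-inactivating layout. An RSV promoter fused to a truncated HIV-1 5' LTR drives genomic RNA production in packaging cells. It is followed by the Ψ packaging signal with a gag fragment, the RRE for Rev-dependent nuclear export, a cPPT/CTS that aids nuclear import, and a ΔU3 3' LTR with a downstream SV40 polyadenylation signal.

Two expression units lie within the provirus. An SV40 early promoter drives puromycin N-acetyltransferase for selection of transduced cells. The human ubiquitin C promoter, which according to the depositor replaced the original EF1a promoter of pLX307, drives the 1,113 bp NKX2-1 coding sequence. The ORF is flanked by attB1 and attB2 Gateway recombination remnants and is followed by a C-terminal V5 epitope tag for detection. A WPRE downstream enhances transcript stability and expression.

The construct is intended for stable NKX2-1 expression in mammalian cells, and the associated work concerns NKX2-1 dosage in lung adenocarcinoma.
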