Addgene plasmid #221495: pLX-UBC_NKX2-1
Purpose: NKX2-1 short isoform lentiviral overexpression using UBC promoter
Depositing lab: Matthew Meyerson. Depositing organization: Broad Institute. Publication: Dosage amplification dictates oncogenic regulation by the NKX2-1 lineage factor in lung adenocarcinoma. Pulice JL, Meyerson M. bioRxiv [Preprint]. 2023 Oct 27:2023.10.26.563996. doi: 10.1101/2023.10.26.563996. PubMed 37994369.
Backbone
  Vector backbone: pLX307
  Backbone size w/o insert (bp): 10065
  Vector type: Mammalian Expression, Lentiviral
  Selectable markers: Puromycin
Growth in bacteria
  Bacterial resistance: Ampicillin, 100 μg/mL
  Growth temperature: 37°C
  Growth strain: NEB Stable
  Copy number: High Copy
Gene/Insert
  Gene/Insert name: NKX2-1
  Species: H. sapiens (human)
  Insert size (bp): 1113
  Entrez Gene: NKX2-1 (a.k.a. BCH, BHC, NK-2, NKX2.1, NKX2A, NMTC1, T/EBP, TEBP, TITF1, TTF-1, TTF1)
  Promoter: UBC
  Tag / fusion protein: V5 (C terminal on insert)
  Cloning method: Restriction Enzyme; 5′ cloning site XhoI (not destroyed); 3′ cloning site BmtI-HF (not destroyed)
  Sequencing primers: 3′ WPRE-Rv
Terms and licenses: Academic/Nonprofit Terms; Industry Terms: Not Available to Industry
Depositor comments: UBC promoter was obtained from Luc.Cre empty vector (Addgene #20905) and cloned to replace EF1a promoter in pLX307 vector using PCR and restriction enzyme digestion/ligation.
How to cite: pLX-UBC_NKX2-1 was a gift from Matthew Meyerson (Addgene plasmid # 221495 ; http://n2t.net/addgene:221495 ; RRID:Addgene_221495)
